>Addgene plasmid #136858 | pEBTetDBl-CLIP-Cep27 | depositor full sequence | sequence record 264144 | Full Sequence
TTGTACAAAGTGGTGATGGCAGCTAGCGGCGCGCCCGGCCGCGGGGCAGTGCATGTAATCCCTTCAGTTG
GTTGGTACAACTTGCCAACTGGGCCCTGTTCCACATGTGACACGGGGGGGGACCAAACACAAAGGGGTTC
TCTGACTGTAGTTGACATCCTTATAAATGGATGTGCACATTTGCCAACACTGAGTGGCTTTCATCCTGGA
GCAGACTTTGCAGTCTGTGGACTGCAACACAACATTGCCTTTATGTGTAACTCTTGGCTGAAGCTCTTAC
ACCAATGCTGGGGGACATGTACCTCCCAGGGGCCCAGGAAGACTACGGGAGGCTACACCAACGTCAATCA
GAGGGGCCTGTGTAGCTACCGATAAGCGGACCCTCAAGAGGGCATTAGCAATAGTGTTTATAAGGCCCCC
TTGTTAACCCTAAACGGGTAGCATATGCTTCCCGGGTAGTAGTATATACTATCCAGACTAACCCTAATTC
AATAGCATATGTTACCCAACGGGAAGCATATGCTATCGAATTAGGGTTAGTAAAAGGGTCCTAAGGAACA
GCGATATCTCCCACCCCATGAGCTGTCACGGTTTTATTTACATGGGGTCAGGATTCCACGAGGGTAGTGA
ACCATTTTAGTCACAAGGGCAGTGGCTGAAGATCAAGGAGCGGGCAGTGAACTCTCCTGAATCTTCGCCT
GCTTCTTCATTCTCCTTCGTTTAGCTAATAGAATAACTGCTGAGTTGTGAACAGTAAGGTGTATGTGAGG
TGCTCGAAAACAAGGTTTCAGGTGACGCCCCCAGAATAAAATTTGGACGGGGGGTTCAGTGGTGGCATTG
TGCTATGACACCAATATAACCCTCACAAACCCCTTGGGCAATAAATACTAGTGTAGGAATGAAACATTCT
GAATATCTTTAACAATAGAAATCCATGGGGTGGGGACAAGCCGTAAAGACTGGATGTCCATCTCACACGA
ATTTATGGCTATGGGCAACACATAATCCTAGTGCAATATGATACTGGGGTTATTAAGATGTGTCCCAGGC
AGGGACCAAGACAGGTGAACCATGTTGTTACACTCTATTTGTAACAAGGGGAAAGAGAGTGGACGCCGAC
AGCAGCGGACTCCACTGGTTGTCTCTAACACCCCCGAAAATTAAACGGGGCTCCACGCCAATGGGGCCCA
TAAACAAAGACAAGTGGCCACTCTTTTTTTTGAAATTGTGGAGTGGGGGCACGCGTCAGCCCCCACACGC
CGCCCTGCGGTTTTGGACTGTAAAATAAGGGTGTAATAACTTGGCTGATTGTAACCCCGCTAACCACTGC
GGTCAAACCACTTGCCCACAAAACCACTAATGGCACCCCGGGGAATACCTGCATAAGTAGGTGGGCGGGC
CAAGATAGGGGCGCGATTGCTGCGATCTGGAGGACAAATTACACACACTTGCGCCTGAGCGCCAAGCACA
GGGTTGTTGGTCCTCATATTCACGAGGTCGCTGAGAGCACGGTGGGCTAATGTTGCCATGGGTAGCATAT
ACTACCCAAATATCTGGATAGCATATGCTATCCTAATCTATATCTGGGTAGCATAGGCTATCCTAATCTA
TATCTGGGTAGCATATGCTATCCTAATCTATATCTGGGTAGTATATGCTATCCTAATTTATATCTGGGTA
GCATAGGCTATCCTAATCTATATCTGGGTAGCATATGCTATCCTAATCTATATCTGGGTAGTATATGCTA
TCCTAATCTGTATCCGGGTAGCATATGCTATCCTAATAGAGATTAGGGTAGTATATGCTATCCTAATTTA
TATCTGGGTAGCATATACTACCCAAATATCTGGATAGCATATGCTATCCTAATCTATATCTGGGTAGCAT
ATGCTATCCTAATCTATATCTGGGTAGCATAGGCTATCCTAATCTATATCTGGGTAGCATATGCTATCCT
AATCTATATCTGGGTAGTATATGCTATCCTAATTTATATCTGGGTAGCATAGGCTATCCTAATCTATATC
TGGGTAGCATATGCTATCCTAATCTATATCTGGGTAGTATATGCTATCCTAATCTGTATCCGGGTAGCAT
ATGCTATCCTCATGCATATACAGTCAGCATATGATACCCAGTAGTAGAGTGGGAGTGCTATCCTTTGCAT
ATGCCGCCACCTCCCAAGGGGGCGTGAATTTTCGCTGCTTGTCCTTTTCCTGCTGGTTGCTCCCATTCTT
AGGTGAATTTAAGGAGGCCAGGCTAAAGCCGTCGCATGTCTGATTGCTCACCAGGTAAATGTCGCTAATG
TTTTCCAACGCGAGAAGGTGTTGAGCGCGGAGCTGAGTGACGTGACAACATGGGTATGCCCAATTGCCCC
ATGTTGGGAGGACGAAAATGGTGACAAGACAGATGGCCAGAAATACACCAACAGCACGCATGATGTCTAC
TGGGGATTTATTCTTTAGTGCGGGGGAATACACGGCTTTTAATACGATTGAGGGCGTCTCCTAACAAGTT
ACATCACTCCTGCCCTTCCTCACCCTCATCTCCATCACCTCCTTCATCTCCGTCATCTCCGTCATCACCC
TCCGCGGCAGCCCCTTCCACCATAGGTGGAAACCAGGGAGGCAAATCTACTCCATCGTCAAAGCTGCACA
CAGTCACCCTGATATTGCAGGTAGGAGCGGGCTTTGTCATAACAAGGTCCTTAATCGCATCCTTCAAAAC
CTCAGCAAATATATGAGTTTGTAAAAAGACCATGAAATAACAGACAATGGACTCCCTTAGCGGGCCAGGT
TGTGGGCCGGGTCCAGGGGCCATTCCAAAGGGGAGACGACTCAATGGTGTAAGACGACATTGTGGAATAG
CAAGGGCAGTTCCTCGCCTTAGGTTGTAAAGGGAGGTCTTACTACCTCCATATACGAACACACCGGCGAC
CCAAGTTCCTTCGTCGGTAGTCCTTTCTACGTGACTCCTAGCCAGGAGAGCTCTTAAACCTTCTGCAATG
TTCTCAAATTTCGGGTTGGAACCTCCTTGACCACGATGCTTTTCCAAACCACCCTCCTTTTTTGCGCCCT
GCCTCCATCACCCTGACCCCGGGGTCCAGTGCTTGGGCCTTCTCCTGGGTCATCTGCGGGGCCCTGCTCT
ATCGCTCCCGGGGGCACGTCAGGCTCACCATCTGGGCCACCTTCTTGGTGGTATTCAAAATAATCGGCTT
CCCCTACAGGGTGGAAAAATGGCCTTCTACCTGGAGGGGGCCTGCGCGGTGGAGACCCGGATGATGATGA
CTGACTACTGGGACTCCTGGGCCTCTTTTCTCCACGTCCACGACCTCTCCCCCTGGCTCTTTCACGACTT
CCCCCCCTGGCTCTTTCACGTCCTCTACCCCGGCGGCCTCCACTACCTCCTCGACCCCGGCCTCCACTAC
CTCCTCGACCCCGGCCTCCACTGCCTCCTCGACCCCGGCCTCCACCTCCTGCTCCTGCCCCTCCTGCTCC
TGCCCCTCCTCCTGCTCCTGCCCCTCCTGCCCCTCCTGCTCCTGCCCCTCCTGCCCCTCCTGCTCCTGCC
CCTCCTGCCCCTCCTGCTCCTGCCCCTCCTGCCCCTCCTCCTGCTCCTGCCCCTCCTGCCCCTCCTCCTG
CTCCTGCCCCTCCTGCCCCTCCTGCTCCTGCCCCTCCTGCCCCTCCTGCTCCTGCCCCTCCTGCCCCTCC
TGCTCCTGCCCCTCCTGCTCCTGCCCCTCCTGCTCCTGCCCCTCCTGCTCCTGCCCCTCCTGCCCCTCCT
GCCCCTCCTCCTGCTCCTGCCCCTCCTGCTCCTGCCCCTCCTGCCCCTCCTGCCCCTCCTGCTCCTGCCC
CTCCTCCTGCTCCTGCCCCTCCTGCCCCTCCTGCCCCTCCTCCTGCTCCTGCCCCTCCTGCCCCTCCTCC
TGCTCCTGCCCCTCCTCCTGCTCCTGCCCCTCCTGCCCCTCCTGCCCCTCCTCCTGCTCCTGCCCCTCCT
GCCCCTCCTCCTGCTCCTGCCCCTCCTCCTGCTCCTGCCCCTCCTGCCCCTCCTGCCCCTCCTCCTGCTC
CTGCCCCTCCTCCTGCTCCTGCCCCTCCTGCCCCTCCTGCCCCTCCTGCCCCTCCTCCTGCTCCTGCCCC
TCCTCCTGCTCCTGCCCCTCCTGCTCCTGCCCCTCCCGCTCCTGCTCCTGCTCCTGTTCCACCGTGGGTC
CCTTTGCAGCCAATGCAACTTGGACGTTTTTGGGGTCTCCGGACACCATCTCTATGTCTTGGCCCTGATC
CTGAGCCGCCCGGGGCTCCTGGTCTTCCGCCTCCTCGTCCTCGTCCTCTTCCCCGTCCTCGTCCATGGTT
ATCACCCCCTCTTCTTTGAGGTCCACTGCCGCCGGAGCCTTCTGGTCCAGATGTGTCTCCCTTCTCTCCT
AGGCCATTTCCAGGTCCTGTACCTGGCCCCTCGTCAGACATGATTCACACTAAAAGAGATCAATAGACAT
CTTTATTAGACGACGCTCAGTGAATACAGGGAGTGCAGACTCCTGCCCCCTCCAACAGCCCCCCCACCCT
CATCCCCTTCATGGTCGCTGTCAGACAGATCCAGGTCTGAAAATTCCCCATCCTCCGAACCATCCTCGTC
CTCATCACCAATTACTCGCAGCCCGGAAAACTCCCGCTGAACATCCTCAAGATTTGCGTCCTGAGCCTCA
AGCCAGGCCTCAAATTCCTCGTCCCCCTTTTTGCTGGACGGTAGGGATGGGGATTCTCGGGACCCCTCCT
CTTCCTCTTCAAGGTCACCAGACAGAGATGCTACTGGGGCAACGGAAGAAAAGCTGGGTGCGGCCTGTGA
GGATCAGCTTATCGATGATAAGCTGTCAAACATGAGAATTCTTGAAGACGAAAGGGCCTCGTGATACGCC
TATTTTTATAGGTTAATGTCATGATAATAATGGTTTCTTAGACGTCAGGTGGCACTTTTCGGGGAAATGT
GCGCGGAACCCCTATTTGTTTATTTTTCTAAATACATTCAAATATGTATCCGCTCATGAGACAATAACCC
TGATAAATGCTTCAATAATATTGAAAAAGGAAGAGTATGAGTATTCAACATTTCCGTGTCGCCCTTATTC
CCTTTTTTGCGGCATTTTGCCTTCCTGTTTTTGCTCACCCAGAAACGCTGGTGAAAGTAAAAGATGCTGA
AGATCAGTTGGGTGCACGAGTGGGTTACATCGAACTGGATCTCAACAGCGGTAAGATCCTTGAGAGTTTT
CGCCCCGAAGAACGTTTTCCAATGATGAGCACTTTTAAAGTTCTGCTATGTGGCGCGGTATTATCCCGTG
TTGACGCCGGGCAAGAGCAACTCGGTCGCCGCATACACTATTCTCAGAATGACTTGGTTGAGTACTCACC
AGTCACAGAAAAGCATCTTACGGATGGCATGACAGTAAGAGAATTATGCAGTGCTGCCATAACCATGAGT
GATAACACTGCGGCCAACTTACTTCTGACAACGATCGGAGGACCGAAGGAGCTAACCGCTTTTTTGCACA
ACATGGGGGATCATGTAACTCGCCTTGATCGTTGGGAACCGGAGCTGAATGAAGCCATACCAAACGACGA
GCGTGACACCACGATGCCTGCAGCAATGGCAACAACGTTGCGCAAACTATTAACTGGCGAACTACTTACT
CTAGCTTCCCGGCAACAATTAATAGACTGGATGGAGGCGGATAAAGTTGCAGGACCACTTCTGCGCTCGG
CCCTTCCGGCTGGCTGGTTTATTGCTGATAAATCTGGAGCCGGTGAGCGTGGGTCTCGCGGTATCATTGC
AGCACTGGGGCCAGATGGTAAGCCCTCCCGTATCGTAGTTATCTACACGACGGGGAGTCAGGCAACTATG
GATGAACGAAATAGACAGATCGCTGAGATAGGTGCCTCACTGATTAAGCATTGGTAACTGTCAGACCAAG
TTTACTCATATATACTTTAGATTGATTTAAAACTTCATTTTTAATTTAAAAGGATCTAGGTGAAGATCCT
TTTTGATAATCTCATGACCAAAATCCCTTAACGTGAGTTTTCGTTCCACTGAGCGTCAGACCCCGTAGAA
AAGATCAAAGGATCTTCTTGAGATCCTTTTTTTCTGCGCGTAATCTGCTGCTTGCAAACAAAAAAACCAC
CGCTACCAGCGGTGGTTTGTTTGCCGGATCAAGAGCTACCAACTCTTTTTCCGAAGGTAACTGGCTTCAG
CAGAGCGCAGATACCAAATACTGTCCTTCTAGTGTAGCCGTAGTTAGGCCACCACTTCAAGAACTCTGTA
GCACCGCCTACATACCTCGCTCTGCTAATCCTGTTACCAGTGGCTGCTGCCAGTGGCGATAAGTCGTGTC
TTACCGGGTTGGACTCAAGACGATAGTTACCGGATAAGGCGCAGCGGTCGGGCTGAACGGGGGGTTCGTG
CACACAGCCCAGCTTGGAGCGAACGACCTACACCGAACTGAGATACCTACAGCGTGAGCTATGAGAAAGC
GCCACGCTTCCCGAAGGGAGAAAGGCGGACAGGTATCCGGTAAGCGGCAGGGTCGGAACAGGAGAGCGCA
CGAGGGAGCTTCCAGGGGGAAACGCCTGGTATCTTTATAGTCCTGTCGGGTTTCGCCACCTCTGACTTGA
GCGTCGATTTTTGTGATGCTCGTCAGGGGGGCGGAGCCTATGGAAAAACGCCAGCAACGCGGCCTTTTTA
CGGTTCCTGGCCTTTTGCTGGCCTTGAAGCTGTCCCTGATGGTCGTCATCTACCTGCCTGGACAGCATGG
CCTGCAACGCGGGCATCCCGATGCCGCCGGAAGCGAGAAGAATCATAATGGGGAAGGCCATCCAGCCTCG
CGTCGAACTAGATGATCCGGCTGTGGAATGTGTGTCAGTTAGGGTGTGGAAAGTCCCCAGGCTCCCCAGC
AGGCAGAAGTATGCAAAGCATGCATCTCAATTAGTCAGCAACCAGGTGTGGAAAGTCCCCAGGCTCCCCA
GCAGGCAGAAGTATGCAAAGCATGCATCTCAATTAGTCAGCAACCATAGTCCCGCCCCTAACTCCGCCCA
TCCCGCCCCTAACTCCGCCCAGTTCCGCCCATTCTCCGCCCCATGGCTGACTAATTTTTTTTATTTATGC
AGAGGCCGAGGCCGCCTCGGCCTCTGAGCTATTCCAGAAGTAGTGAGGAGGCTTTTTTGGAGGGTGACCG
CCACGACCGGTATGGCCAAGCCTTTGTCTCAAGAAGAATCCACCCTCATTGAAAGAGCAACGGCTACAAT
CAACAGCATCCCCATCTCTGAAGACTACAGCGTCGCCAGCGCAGCTCTCTCTAGCGACGGCCGCATCTTC
ACTGGTGTCAATGTATATCATTTTACTGGGGGACCTTGTGCAGAACTCGTGGTGCTGGGCACTGCTGCTG
CTGCGGCAGCTGGCAACCTGACTTGTATCGTCGCGATCGGAAATGAGAACAGGGGCATCTTGAGCCCCTG
CGGACGGTGCCGACAGGTGCTTCTCGATCTGCATCCTGGGATCAAAGCCATAGTGAAGGACAGTGATGGA
CAGCCGACGGCAGTTGGGATTCGTGAATTGCTGCCCTCTGGTTACGGTCCGACGCGGCCCGACGGGTCCG
AGGGGGGTCGACCTCGAAACTTGTTTATTGCAGCTTATAATGGTTACAAATAAAGCAATAGCATCACAAA
TTTCACAAATAAAGCATTTTTTTCACTGCATTCTAGTTGTGGTTTGTCCAAACTCATCAATGTATCTTAT
CATGTCTGGATCTGATCCGAACCCCTTCCTCGACCAATTCTCATGTTTGACAGCTTATCATCGCAGATCC
GGGCAACGTTGTTGCCATTGCTCGACCAATTCTCATGTTTGACAGCTTATCATCGCAGATCCGTATGGTG
CACTCTCAGTACAATCTGCTCTGATGCCGCATAGTTAAGCCAGTATCTGCTCCCTGCTTGTGTGTTGGAG
GTCGCTGAGTAGTGCGCGAGCAAAATTTAAGCTACAACAAGGCAAGGCTTGACCGACAATTGCATGAAGA
ATCTGCTTAGGGTTAGGCGTTTTGCGCTGCTTCGCGATGTACGGGCCAGATATACGCGTATCTGAGGGGA
CTAGGGTGTGTTTAGGCGAAAAGCGGGGCTTCGGTTGTACGCGGTTAGGAGTCCCCTCAGGATATAGTAG
TTTCGCTTTTGCATAGGGAGGGGGAAATGTAGTCTTATGCAATACTCTTGTAGTCTTGCAACATGGTAAC
GATGAGTTAGCAACATGCCTTACAAGGAGAGAAAAAGCACCGTGCATGCCGATTGGTGGAAGTAAGGTGG
TACGATCGTGCCTTATTAGGAAGGCAACAGACGGGTCTGACATGGATTGGACGAACCACTGAATTCCGCA
TTGCAGAGATATTGTATTTAAGTGCCTAGCTCGATACAATAAACGCCATTTGACCATTCACCACATTGGT
GTGCACCTCCAAGCTGGCCGGGGATCCTCTAGGGCCTCTGAGCTATTCCAGAAGTAGTGAAGAGGCTTTT
TTGGAGGCCTAGGCTTTTGCAAAAAGCTCCGGATCGATCCTGAGAACTTCAGGGTGAGTTTGGGGACCCT
TGATTGTTCTTTCTTTTTCGCTATTGTAAAATTCATGTTATATGGAGGGGGCAAAGTTTTCAGGGTGTTG
TTTAGAATGGGAAGATGTCCCTTGTATCACCATGGACCCTCATGATAATTTTGTTTCTTTCACTTTCTAC
TCTGTTGACAACCATTGTCTCCTCTTATTTTCTTTTCATTTTCTGTAACTTTTTCGTTAAACTTTAGCTT
GCATTTGTAACGAATTTTTAAATTCACTTTTGTTTATTTGTCAGATTGTAAGTACTTTCTCTAATCACTT
TTTTTTCAAGGCAATCAGGGTATATTATATTGTACTTCAGCACAGTTTTAGAGAACAATTGTTATAATTA
AATGATAAGGTAGAATATTTCTGCATATAAATTCTGGCTGGCGTGGAAATATTCTTATTGGTAGAAACAA
CTACATCCTGGTCATCATCCTGCCTTTCTCTTTATGGTTACAATGATATACACTGTTTGAGATGAGGATA
AAATACTCTGAGTCCAAACCGGGCCCCTCTGCTAACCATGTTCATGCCTTCTTCTTTTTCCTACAGCTCC
TGGGCAACGTGCTGGTTATTGTGCTGTCTCATCATTTTGGCAAAGAATTGTAATACGACTCACTATAGGG
CGAATTGATATGTCTAGATTAGATAAAAGTAAAGTGATTAACAGCGCATTAGAGCTGCTTAATGAGGTCG
GAATCGAAGGTTTAACAACCCGTAAACTCGCCCAGAAGCTAGGTGTAGAGCAGCCTACATTGTATTGGCA
TGTAAAAAATAAGCGGGCTTTGCTCGACGCCTTAGCCATTGAGATGTTAGATAGGCACCATACTCACTTT
TGCCCTTTAGAAGGGGAAAGCTGGCAAGATTTTTTACGTAATAACGCTAAAAGTTTTAGATGTGCTTTAC
TAAGTCATCGCGATGGAGCAAAAGTACATTTAGGTACACGGCCTACAGAAAAACAGTATGAAACTCTCGA
AAATCAATTAGCCTTTTTATGCCAACAAGGTTTTTCACTAGAGAATGCATTATATGCACTCAGCGCTGTG
GGGCATTTTACTTTAGGTTGCGTATTGGAAGATCAAGAGCATCAAGTCGCTAAAGAAGAAAGGGAAACAC
CTACTACTGATAGTATGCCGCCATTATTACGACAAGCTATCGAATTATTTGATCACCAAGGTGCAGAGCC
AGCCTTCTTATTCGGCCTTGAATTGATCATATGCGGATTAGAAAAACAACTTAAATGTGAAAGTGGGTCC
GCGTACAGCGGATCCCGGGAATTCAGATCTTATTAAAGCAGAACTTGTTTATTGCAGCTTATAATGGTTA
CAAATAAAGCAATAGCATCACAAATTTCACAAATAAAGCATTTTTTTCACTGCATTCTAGTTGTGGTTTG
TCCAAACTCATCAATGTATCTTATCATGTCTGGTCGAATCCATGGCGCAGAACTGGTAGGTATGGAAGAT
CCGCGTTGACATTGATTATTGACTAGTTATTAATAGTAATCAATTACGGGGTCATTAGTTCATAGCCCAT
ATATGGAGTTCCGCGTTACATAACTTACGGTAAATGGCCCGCCTGGCTGACCGCCCAACGACCCCCGCCC
ATTGACGTCAATAATGACGTATGTTCCCATAGTAACGCCAATAGGGACTTTCCATTGACGTCAATGGGTG
GAGTATTTACGGTAAACTGCCCACTTGGCAGTACATCAAGTGTATCATATGCCAAGTACGCCCCCTATTG
ACGTCAATGACGGTAAATGGCCCGCCTGGCATTATGCCCAGTACATGACCTTATGGGACTTTCCTACTTG
GCAGTACATCTACGTATTAGTCATCGCTATTACCATGGTGATGCGGTTTTGGCAGTACATCAATGGGCGT
GGATAGCGGTTTGACTCACGGGGATTTCCAAGTCTCCACCCCATTGACGTCAATGGGAGTTTGTTTTGGC
ACCAAAATCAACGGGACTTTCCAAAATGTCGTAACAACTCCGCCCCATTGACGCAAATGGGCGGTAGGCG
TGTACGGTGGGAGGTCTATATAAGCAGAGCTCTCCCTATCAGTGATAGAGATCTCCCTATCAGTGATAGA
GATCGTCGACGAGCTCGTTTAGTGAACCGTCAGATCGCCTGGAGACGCCATCCACGCTGTTTTGACCTCC
ATAGAAGACACCGGGACCGATCCAGCCTCCGGACTCTAGCGTTTAAACTTAAGCTTACCACCATGGATTA
TAAAGACGATGATGACAAGCACCACCACCACCACCACGACAAGGATTGTGAAATGAAACGCACCACACTG
GACAGCCCTTTGGGGAAGCTGGAGCTGTCTGGTTGTGAGCAGGGTCTGCACGAAATAATTTTTCTGGGCA
AGGGGACGTCTGCAGCTGATGCCGTGGAGGTCCCAGCCCCCGCTGCGGTTCTCGGAGGTCCGGAGCCCCT
GATACAGGCTACAGCCTGGCTGAATGCCTATTTCCACCAGCCCGAGGCTATCGAAGAGTTCCCCGTGCCG
GCTCTTCACCATCCCGTTTTCCAGCAAGAGTCGTTCACCAGACAGGTGTTATGGAAGCTGCTGAAGGTTG
TGAAATTCGGAGAAGTGATTTCTGAGTCACACTTAGCAGCCCTGGTAGGCAACCCCGCAGCCACGGCAGC
AGTGAATACGGCACTGGATGGCAATCCTGTCCCTATCCTGATCCCGTGCCACAGAGTGGTCCAGGGGGAT
TCGGATGTGGGGCCGTACCTTGGTGGACTGGCCGTGAAGGAATGGCTTCTGGCCCATGAAGGCCACCGGT
TGGGGAAGCCAGGCTTGGGATTCGAACTGGAGGTGCTGTTCCAGGGCCCCGGTACCGCCATCACAAGTTT
GTACAAAAAAGCAGGCACC
[705 nt withheld, positions 11500-12204]
TAGATACCCAGCTTTC
Features (pLannotate 1.2.2; 30 found; start..end, strand, type, name):
    433..2222    -  rep_origin     oriP: Epstein-Barr virus oriP replication origin (Yates et al., 2000)
   2223..2441    -  CDS            gL (fragment): GL_EBVB9 - Experimental evidence at protein level: Swiss-Prot protein existence level 1. The heterodimer glycoprotein H-glycoprotein L is required for the fusion of viral and plasma membranes leading to virus entry into the host cell. Acts as a functional inhibitor of gH and maintains gH in an inhibited form. Upon binding to host integrins, gL dissociates from gH leading to activation of the viral fusion glycoproteins gB and gH. Fusion of EBV with B-lymphocytes requires the additional receptor- binding protein gp42, which forms a complex with gH/gL. The heterodimer gH/gL targets also host EPHA
   2524..4451    -  CDS            EBNA1 (fragment): Epstein-Barr nuclear antigen 1, also known as EBNA-1 crucial for latent viral infection, and for episomal amplification of vectors containing the oriP origin (Okita et al., 2013)
   4489..4833    -  CDS            BRRF2_EBVB9 (fragment): Protein inferred from homology: Swiss-Prot protein existence level 3. From Epstein-Barr virus (strain B95-8) (HHV-4) (Human herpesvirus 4).
   4836..4859    -  promoter       tet promoter (fragment): E. coli promoter for tetracycline efflux protein gene
   4972..5076    +  promoter       AmpR promoter: bla
   5077..5937    +  CDS            AmpR: β-lactamase; bla; confers resistance to ampicillin, carbenicillin, and related antibiotics
   6108..6696    +  rep_origin     ori: high-copy-number ColE1/pMB1/pBR322/pUC origin of replication
   6742..6865    -  CDS            TcR (fragment): tetracycline efflux protein; tet; confers resistance to tetracycline
   6903..7200    +  promoter       SV40 promoter: SV40 enhancer and early promoter
   7222..7604    +  CDS            BSD (fragment): blasticidin S deaminase; Aspergillus terreus BSD; confers resistance to blasticidin
   7648..7782    +  polyA_signal   SV40 poly(A) signal: SV40 polyadenylation signal
   7904..7956    -  misc_feature   bom (fragment): basis of mobility region from pBR322
   8087..8180    +  ncRNA          Retro dr1: Accession: RF00214 - Retrovirus direct repeat 1 (dr1)
   8216..8477    +  promoter       RSV promoter: Rous sarcoma virus enhancer/promoter
   8503..8563    +  promoter       SV40 promoter (fragment): SV40 early promoter
   8594..9166    +  intron         β-globin intron: intron from rabbit β-globin gene
   9221..9239    +  promoter       T7 promoter: promoter for bacteriophage T7 RNA polymerase
   9250..9870    +  CDS            tetR: TETR2_ECOLX - Experimental evidence at protein level: Swiss-Prot protein existence level 1. TetR is the repressor of the tetracycline resistance element; its N-terminal region forms a helix-turn-helix structure and binds DNA. Binding of tetracycline to TetR reduces the repressor affinity for the tetracycline resistance gene (tetA) promoter operator sites. From Escherichia coli.
   9912..10033   +  polyA_signal   SV40 poly(A) signal: SV40 polyadenylation signal
  10088..10467   +  enhancer       CMV enhancer: human cytomegalovirus immediate early enhancer
  10468..10671   +  promoter       CMV promoter: human cytomegalovirus (CMV) immediate early promoter
  10673..10692   +  promoter       PLtetO-1 promoter (fragment): modified phage lambda PL promoter with tet operator sites (Lutz and Bujard, 1997)
  10694..10713   +  promoter       PLtetO-1 promoter (fragment): modified phage lambda PL promoter with tet operator sites (Lutz and Bujard, 1997)
  10721..10754   +  promoter       TRE3GV promoter (fragment): 3rd-generation Tet-responsive promoter that can be activated by binding of Tet-On® 3G, optimized for retroviral and lentiviral vectors
  10870..10887   +  CDS            9xHis (fragment): 9xHis affinity tag
  10888..11430   +  CDS            MGMT (fragment): MGMT_HUMAN - Experimental evidence at protein level: Swiss-Prot protein existence level 1. Involved in the cellular defense against the biological effects of O6-methylguanine (O6-MeG) and O4-methylthymine (O4-MeT) in DNA. Repairs the methylated nucleobase in DNA by stoichiometrically transferring the methyl group to a cysteine residue in the enzyme. This is a suicide reaction: the enzyme is irreversibly inactivated. From Homo sapiens (Human).
  11474..11494   +  protein_bind   attB1: mutant version of attB; core recombination site for the Gateway® BP reaction BP Clonase™
  11500..12204   +  CDS            HAUS2 (sequence withheld): HAUS2_HUMAN - Also known as C15orf25, CEP27. Experimental evidence at protein level: Swiss-Prot protein existence level 1. Contributes to mitotic spindle assembly, maintenance of centrosome integrity and completion of cytokinesis as part of the HAUS augmin-like complex. From Homo sapiens (Human).
  12210..14      -  protein_bind   attB2 (across the origin): mutant version of attB; recombination site for the Gateway® BP reaction BP Clonase™
