>Addgene plasmid #136858 | pEBTetDBl-CLIP-Cep27 | addgene full sequence | sequence record 276401 | Addgene NGS Result
TTGTACAAAGTGGTGATGGCAGCTAGCGGCGCGCCCGGCCGCGGGGCAGTGCATGTAATCCCTTCAGTTG
GTTGGTACAACTTGCCAACTGGGCCCTGTTCCACATGTGACACGGGGGGGGACCAAACACAAAGGGGTTC
TCTGACTGTAGTTGACATCCTTATAAATGGATGTGCACATTTGCCAACACTGAGTGGCTTTCATCCTGGA
GCAGACTTTGCAGTCTGTGGACTGCAACACAACATTGCCTTTATGTGTAACTCTTGGCTGAAGCTCTTAC
ACCAATGCTGGGGGACATGTACCTCCCAGGGGCCCAGGAAGACTACGGGAGGCTACACCAACGTCAATCA
GAGGGGCCTGTGTAGCTACCGATAAGCGGACCCTCAAGAGGGCATTAGCAATAGTGTTTATAAGGCCCCC
TTGTTAACCCTAAACGGGTAGCATATGCTTCCCGGGTAGTAGTATATACTATCCAGACTAACCCTAATTC
AATAGCATATGTTACCCAACGGGAAGCATATGCTATCGAATTAGGGTTAGTAAAAGGGTCCTAAGGAACA
GCGATATCTCCCACCCCATGAGCTGTCACGGTTTTATTTACATGGGGTCAGGATTCCACGAGGGTAGTGA
ACCATTTTAGTCACAAGGGCAGTGGCTGAAGATCAAGGAGCGGGCAGTGAACTCTCCTGAATCTTCGCCT
GCTTCTTCATTCTCCTTCGTTTAGCTAATAGAATAACTGCTGAGTTGTGAACAGTAAGGTGTATGTGAGG
TGCTCGAAAACAAGGTTTCAGGTGACGCCCCCAGAATAAAATTTGGACGGGGGGTTCAGTGGTGGCATTG
TGCTATGACACCAATATAACCCTCACAAACCCCTTGGGCAATAAATACTAGTGTAGGAATGAAACATTCT
GAATATCTTTAACAATAGAAATCCATGGGGTGGGGACAAGCCGTAAAGACTGGATGTCCATCTCACACGA
ATTTATGGCTATGGGCAACACATAATCCTAGTGCAATATGATACTGGGGTTATTAAGATGTGTCCCAGGC
AGGGACCAAGACAGGTGAACCATGTTGTTACACTCTATTTGTAACAAGGGGAAAGAGAGTGGACGCCGAC
AGCAGCGGACTCCACTGGTTGTCTCTAACACCCCCGAAAATTAAACGGGGCTCCACGCCAATGGGGCCCA
TAAACAAAGACAAGTGGCCACTCTTTTTTTTGAAATTGTGGAGTGGGGGCACGCGTCAGCCCCCACACGC
CGCCCTGCGGTTTTGGACTGTAAAATAAGGGTGTAATAACTTGGCTGATTGTAACCCCGCTAACCACTGC
GGTCAAACCACTTGCCCACAAAACCACTAATGGCACCCCGGGGAATACCTGCATAAGTAGGTGGGCGGGC
CAAGATAGGGGCGCGATTGCTGCGATCTGGAGGACAAATTACACACACTTGCGCCTGAGCGCCAAGCACA
GGGTTGTTGGTCCTCATATTCACGAGGTCGCTGAGAGCACGGTGGGCTAATGTTGCCATGGGTAGCATAT
ACTACCCAAATATCTGGATAGCATATGCTATCCTAATCTATATCTGGGTAGCATAGGCTATCCTAATCTA
TATCTGGGTAGTATATGCTATCCTAATCTGTATCCGGGTAGCATATGCTATCCTAATAGAGATTAGGGTA
GTATATGCTATCCTAATTTATATCTGGGTAGCATATACTACCCAAATATCTGGATAGCATATGCTATCCT
AATCTATATCTGGGTAGCATATGCTATCCTAATCTATATCTGGGTAGCATAGGCTATCCTAATCTATATC
TGGGTAGCATATGCTATCCTAATCTATATCTGGGTAGTATATGCTATCCTAATTTATATCTGGGTAGCAT
AGGCTATCCTAATCTATATCTGGGTAGCATATGCTATCCTAATCTATATCTGGGTAGTATATGCTATCCT
AATCTGTATCCGGGTAGCATATGCTATCCTCATGCATATACAGTCAGCATATGATACCCAGTAGTAGAGT
GGGAGTGCTATCCTTTGCATATGCCGCCACCTCCCAAGGGGGCGTGAATTTTCGCTGCTTGTCCTTTTCC
TGCTGGTTGCTCCCATTCTTAGGTGAATTTAAGGAGGCCAGGCTAAAGCCGTCGCATGTCTGATTGCTCA
CCAGGTAAATGTCGCTAATGTTTTCCAACGCGAGAAGGTGTTGAGCGCGGAGCTGAGTGACGTGACAACA
TGGGTATGCCCAATTGCCCCATGTTGGGAGGACGAAAATGGTGACAAGACAGATGGCCAGAAATACACCA
ACAGCACGCATGATGTCTACTGGGGATTTATTCTTTAGTGCGGGGGAATACACGGCTTTTAATACGATTG
AGGGCGTCTCCTAACAAGTTACATCACTCCTGCCCTTCCTCACCCTCATCTCCATCACCTCCTTCATCTC
CGTCATCTCCGTCATCACCCTCCGCGGCAGCCCCTTCCACCATAGGTGGAAACCAGGGAGGCAAATCTAC
TCCATCGTCAAAGCTGCACACAGTCACCCTGATATTGCAGGTAGGAGCGGGCTTTGTCATAACAAGGTCC
TTAATCGCATCCTTCAAAACCTCAGCAAATATATGAGTTTGTAAAAAGACCATGAAATAACAGACAATGG
ACTCCCTTAGCGGGCCAGGTTGTGGGCCGGGTCCAGGGGCCATTCCAAAGGGGAGACGACTCAATGGTGT
AAGACGACATTGTGGAATAGCAAGGGCAGTTCCTCGCCTTAGGTTGTAAAGGGAGGTCTTACTACCTCCA
TATACGAACACACCGGCGACCCAAGTTCCTTCGTCGGTAGTCCTTTCTACGTGACTCCTAGCCAGGAGAG
CTCTTAAACCTTCTGCAATGTTCTCAAATTTCGGGTTGGAACCTCCTTGACCACGATGCTTTCCAAACCA
CCCTCCTTTTTTGCGCCTGCCTCCATCACCCTGACCCCGGGGTCCAGTGCTTGGGCCTTCTCCTGGGTCA
TCTGCGGGGCCCTGCTCTATCGCTCCCGGGGGCACGTCAGGCTCACCATCTGGGCCACCTTCTTGGTGGT
ATTCAAAATAATCGGCTTCCCCTACAGGGTGGAAAAATGGCCTTCTACCTGGAGGGGGCCTGCGCGGTGG
AGACCCGGATGATGATGACTGACTACTGGGACTCCTGGGCCTCTTTTCTCCACGTCCACGACCTCTCCCC
CTGGCTCTTTCACGACTTCCCCCCCTGGCTCTTTCACGTCCTCTACCCCGGCGGCCTCCACTACCTCCTC
GACCCCGGCCTCCACTACCTCCTCGACCCCGGCCTCCACTGCCTCCTCGACCCCGGCCTCCACCTCCTGC
TCCTGCCCCTCCTGCTCCTGCCCCTCCTCCTGCTCCTGCCCCTCCTGCCCCTCCTGCTCCTGCCCCTCCT
GCCCCTCCTGCTCCTGCCCCTCCTGCCCCTCCTGCTCCTGCCCCTCCTGCCCCTCCTCCTGCTCCTGCCC
CTCCTGCCCCTCCTCCTGCTCCTGCCCCTCCTGCCCCTCCTGCTCCTGCCCCTCCTGCCCCTCCTGCTCC
TGCCCCTCCTGCCCCTCCTGCTCCTGCCCYWCCTGCTCCTGCCCCTCCTGCTCCTGCCCCTCCTGCTCCT
GCCCCTCCTGCCCCTCCTGCCCCTCCTCCTGCTCCTGCCCCTCCTGCTCCTGCCCCTCCTGCCCCTCCTG
CCCCTCCTGCTCCTGCCCCTCCTCCTGCTCCTGCCCCTCCTGCCCCTCCTGCYCCTGCCCCTCCTGCTCC
TGCCCCTCCTGCCCCTCCTCCTGCTCCTGCCCCTCCTCCTGCTCCTGCCCCTCCTSCCCCTCCYCCYCCT
CCTCCTSCTCCTSCCCCTCCTGCCCCTCCTCCTGCTCCTGCCCCTCCTCCTGCTCCTGCCCCTCCTGCCC
CTCCTGCCCCTCCTCCTSCTCCTSCCCCTCCTCCTGCTCCTGCCCCTCCTGCCCCTCCTGCCCCTCCTGC
CCCTCCTCCTGCTCCTGCCCCTCCTCCTGCTCCTGCCCCTCCTGCTCCTGCCCCTCCCGCTCCTGCTCCT
GCTCCTGTTCCACCGTGGGTCCCTTTGCAGCCAATGCAACTTGGACGTTTTTGGGGTCTCCGGACACCAT
CTCTATGTCTTGGCCCTGATCCTGAGCCGCCCGGGGCTCCTGGTCTTCCGCCTCCTCGTCCTCGTCCTCT
TCCCCGTCCTCGTCCATGGTTATCACCCCCTCTTCTTTGAGGTCCACTGCCGCCGGAGCCTTCTGGTCCA
GATGTGTCTCCCTTCTCTCCTAGGCCATTTCCAGGTCCTGTACCTGGCCCCTCGTCAGACATGATTCACA
CTAAAAGAGATCAATAGACATCTTTATTAGACGACGCTCAGTGAATACAGGGAGTGCAGACTCCTGCCCC
CTCCAACAGCCCCCCCACCCTCATCCCCTTCATGGTCGCTGTCAGACAGATCCAGGTCTGAAAATTCCCC
ATCCTCCGAACCATCCTCGTCCTCATCACCAATTACTCGCAGCCCGGAAAACTCCCGCTGAACATCCTCA
AGATTTGCGTCCTGAGCCTCAAGCCAGGCCTCAAATTCCTCGTCCCCCTTTTTGCTGGACGGTAGGGATG
GGGATTCTCGGGACCCCTCCTCTTCCTCTTCAAGGTCACCAGACAGAGATGCTACTGGGGCAACGGAAGA
AAAGCTGGGTGCGGCCTGTGAGGATCAGCTTATCGATGATAAGCTGTCAAACATGAGAATTCTTGAAGAC
GAAAGGGCCTCGTGATACGCCTATTTTTATAGGTTAATGTCATGATAATAATGGTTTCTTAGACGTCAGG
TGGCACTTTTCGGGGAAATGTGCGCGGAACCCCTATTTGTTTATTTTTCTAAATACATTCAAATATGTAT
CCGCTCATGAGACAATAACCCTGATAAATGCTTCAATAATATTGAAAAAGGAAGAGTATGAGTATTCAAC
ATTTCCGTGTCGCCCTTATTCCCTTTTTTGCGGCATTTTGCCTTCCTGTTTTTGCTCACCCAGAAACGCT
GGTGAAAGTAAAAGATGCTGAAGATCAGTTGGGTGCACGAGTGGGTTACATCGAACTGGATCTCAACAGC
GGTAAGATCCTTGAGAGTTTTCGCCCCGAAGAACGTTTTCCAATGATGAGCACTTTTAAAGTTCTGCTAT
GTGGCGCGGTATTATCCCGTGTTGACGCCGGGCAAGAGCAACTCGGTCGCCGCATACACTATTCTCAGAA
TGACTTGGTTGAGTACTCACCAGTCACAGAAAAGCATCTTACGGATGGCATGACAGTAAGAGAATTATGC
AGTGCTGCCATAACCATGAGTGATAACACTGCGGCCAACTTACTTCTGACAACGATCGGAGGACCGAAGG
AGCTAACCGCTTTTTTGCACAACATGGGGGATCATGTAACTCGCCTTGATCGTTGGGAACCGGAGCTGAA
TGAAGCCATACCAAACGACGAGCGTGACACCACGATGCCTGCAGCAATGGCAACAACGTTGCGCAAACTA
TTAACTGGCGAACTACTTACTCTAGCTTCCCGGCAACAATTAATAGACTGGATGGAGGCGGATAAAGTTG
CAGGACCACTTCTGCGCTCGGCCCTTCCGGCTGGCTGGTTTATTGCTGATAAATCTGGAGCCGGTGAGCG
TGGGTCTCGCGGTATCATTGCAGCACTGGGGCCAGATGGTAAGCCCTCCCGTATCGTAGTTATCTACACG
ACGGGGAGTCAGGCAACTATGGATGAACGAAATAGACAGATCGCTGAGATAGGTGCCTCACTGATTAAGC
ATTGGTAACTGTCAGACCAAGTTTACTCATATATACTTTAGATTGATTTAAAACTTCATTTTTAATTTAA
AAGGATCTAGGTGAAGATCCTTTTTGATAATCTCATGACCAAAATCCCTTAACGTGAGTTTTCGTTCCAC
TGAGCGTCAGACCCCGTAGAAAAGATCAAAGGATCTTCTTGAGATCCTTTTTTTCTGCGCGTAATCTGCT
GCTTGCAAACAAAAAAACCACCGCTACCAGCGGTGGTTTGTTTGCCGGATCAAGAGCTACCAACTCTTTT
TCCGAAGGTAACTGGCTTCAGCAGAGCGCAGATACCAAATACTGTCCTTCTAGTGTAGCCGTAGTTAGGC
CACCACTTCAAGAACTCTGTAGCACCGCCTACATACCTCGCTCTGCTAATCCTGTTACCAGTGGCTGCTG
CCAGTGGCGATAAGTCGTGTCTTACCGGGTTGGACTCAAGACGATAGTTACCGGATAAGGCGCAGCGGTC
GGGCTGAACGGGGGGTTCGTGCACACAGCCCAGCTTGGAGCGAACGACCTACACCGAACTGAGATACCTA
CAGCGTGAGCTATGAGAAAGCGCCACGCTTCCCGAAGGGAGAAAGGCGGACAGGTATCCGGTAAGCGGCA
GGGTCGGAACAGGAGAGCGCACGAGGGAGCTTCCAGGGGGAAACGCCTGGTATCTTTATAGTCCTGTCGG
GTTTCGCCACCTCTGACTTGAGCGTCGATTTTTGTGATGCTCGTCAGGGGGGCGGAGCCTATGGAAAAAC
GCCAGCAACGCGGCCTTTTTACGGTTCCTGGCCTTTTGCTGGCCTTGAAGCTGTCCCTGATGGTCGTCAT
CTACCTGCCTGGACAGCATGGCCTGCAACGCGGGCATCCCGATGCCGCCGGAAGCGAGAAGAATCATAAT
GGGGAAGGCCATCCAGCCTCGCGTCGAACTAGATGATCCGGCTGTGGAATGTGTGTCAGTTAGGGTGTGG
AAAGTCCCCAGGCTCCCCAGCAGGCAGAAGTATGCAAAGCATGCATCTCAATTAGTCAGCAACCAGGTGT
GGAAAGTCCCCAGGCTCCCCAGCAGGCAGAAGTATGCAAAGCATGCATCTCAATTAGTCAGCAACCATAG
TCCCGCCCCTAACTCCGCCCATCCCGCCCCTAACTCCGCCCAGTTCCGCCCATTCTCCGCCCCATGGCTG
ACTAATTTTTTTTATTTATGCAGAGGCCGAGGCCGCCTCGGCCTCTGAGCTATTCCAGAAGTAGTGAGGA
GGCTTTTTTGGAGGGTGACCGCCACGACCGGTATGGCCAAGCCTTTGTCTCAAGAAGAATCCACCCTCAT
TGAAAGAGCAACGGCTACAATCAACAGCATCCCCATCTCTGAAGACTACAGCGTCGCCAGCGCAGCTCTC
TCTAGCGACGGCCGCATCTTCACTGGTGTCAATGTATATCATTTTACTGGGGGACCTTGTGCAGAACTCG
TGGTGCTGGGCACTGCTGCTGCTGCGGCAGCTGGCAACCTGACTTGTATCGTCGCGATCGGAAATGAGAA
CAGGGGCATCTTGAGCCCCTGCGGACGGTGCCGACAGGTGCTTCTCGATCTGCATCCTGGGATCAAAGCC
ATAGTGAAGGACAGTGATGGACAGCCGACGGCAGTTGGGATTCGTGAATTGCTGCCCTCTGGTTATGTGT
GGGAGGGCTAACGGTCCGACGCGGCCCGACGGGTCCGAGGGGGGTCGACCTCGAAACTTGTTTATTGCAG
CTTATAATGGTTACAAATAAAGCAATAGCATCACAAATTTCACAAATAAAGCATTTTTTTCACTGCATTC
TAGTTGTGGTTTGTCCAAACTCATCAATGTATCTTATCATGTCTGGATCTGATCCGAACCCCTTCCTCGA
CCAATTCTCATGTTTGACAGCTTATCATCGCAGATCCGGGCAACGTTGTTGCCATTGCTCGACCAATTCT
CATGTTTGACAGCTTATCATCGCAGATCCGTATGGTGCACTCTCAGTACAATCTGCTCTGATGCCGCATA
GTTAAGCCAGTATCTGCTCCCTGCTTGTGTGTTGGAGGTCGCTGAGTAGTGCGCGAGCAAAATTTAAGCT
ACAACAAGGCAAGGCTTGACCGACAATTGCATGAAGAATCTGCTTAGGGTTAGGCGTTTTGCGCTGCTTC
GCGATGTACGGGCCAGATATACGCGTATCTGAGGGGACTAGGGTGTGTTTAGGCGAAAAGCGGGGCTTCG
GTTGTACGCGGTTAGGAGTCCCCTCAGGATATAGTAGTTTCGCTTTTGCATAGGGAGGGGGAAATGTAGT
CTTATGCAATACTCTTGTAGTCTTGCAACATGGTAACGATGAGTTAGCAACATGCCTTACAAGGAGAGAA
AAAGCACCGTGCATGCCGATTGGTGGAAGTAAGGTGGTACGATCGTGCCTTATTAGGAAGGCAACAGACG
GGTCTGACATGGATTGGACGAACCACTGAATTCCGCATTGCAGAGATATTGTATTTAAGTGCCTAGCTCG
ATACAATAAACGCCATTTGACCATTCACCACATTGGTGTGCACCTCCAAGCTGGCCGGGGATCCTCTAGG
GCCTCTGAGCTATTCCAGAAGTAGTGAAGAGGCTTTTTTGGAGGCCTAGGCTTTTGCAAAAAGCTCCGGA
TCGATCCTGAGAACTTCAGGGTGAGTTTGGGGACCCTTGATTGTTCTTTCTTTTTCGCTATTGTAAAATT
CATGTTATATGGAGGGGGCAAAGTTTTCAGGGTGTTGTTTAGAATGGGAAGATGTCCCTTGTATCACCAT
GGACCCTCATGATAATTTTGTTTCTTTCACTTTCTACTCTGTTGACAACCATTGTCTCCTCTTATTTTCT
TTTCATTTTCTGTAACTTTTTCGTTAAACTTTAGCTTGCATTTGTAACGAATTTTTAAATTCACTTTTGT
TTATTTGTCAGATTGTAAGTACTTTCTCTAATCACTTTTTTTTCAAGGCAATCAGGGTATATTATATTGT
ACTTCAGCACAGTTTTAGAGAACAATTGTTATAATTAAATGATAAGGTAGAATATTTCTGCATATAAATT
CTGGCTGGCGTGGAAATATTCTTATTGGTAGAAACAACTACATCCTGGTCATCATCCTGCCTTTCTCTTT
ATGGTTACAATGATATACACTGTTTGAGATGAGGATAAAATACTCTGAGTCCAAACCGGGCCCCTCTGCT
AACCATGTTCATGCCTTCTTCTTTTTCCTACAGCTCCTGGGCAACGTGCTGGTTATTGTGCTGTCTCATC
ATTTTGGCAAAGAATTGTAATACGACTCACTATAGGGCGAATTGATATGTCTAGATTAGATAAAAGTAAA
GTGATTAACAGCGCATTAGAGCTGCTTAATGAGGTCGGAATCGAAGGTTTAACAACCCGTAAACTCGCCC
AGAAGCTAGGTGTAGAGCAGCCTACATTGTATTGGCATGTAAAAAATAAGCGGGCTTTGCTCGACGCCTT
AGCCATTGAGATGTTAGATAGGCACCATACTCACTTTTGCCCTTTAGAAGGGGAAAGCTGGCAAGATTTT
TTACGTAATAACGCTAAAAGTTTTAGATGTGCTTTACTAAGTCATCGCGATGGAGCAAAAGTACATTTAG
GTACACGGCCTACAGAAAAACAGTATGAAACTCTCGAAAATCAATTAGCCTTTTTATGCCAACAAGGTTT
TTCACTAGAGAATGCATTATATGCACTCAGCGCTGTGGGGCATTTTACTTTAGGTTGCGTATTGGAAGAT
CAAGAGCATCAAGTCGCTAAAGAAGAAAGGGAAACACCTACTACTGATAGTATGCCGCCATTATTACGAC
AAGCTATCGAATTATTTGATCACCAAGGTGCAGAGCCAGCCTTCTTATTCGGCCTTGAATTGATCATATG
CGGATTAGAAAAACAACTTAAATGTGAAAGTGGGTCCGCGTACAGCGGATCCCGGGAATTCAGATCTTAT
TAAAGCAGAACTTGTTTATTGCAGCTTATAATGGTTACAAATAAAGCAATAGCATCACAAATTTCACAAA
TAAAGCATTTTTTTCACTGCATTCTAGTTGTGGTTTGTCCAAACTCATCAATGTATCTTATCATGTCTGG
TCGAATCCATGGCGCAGAACTGGTAGGTATGGAAGATCCGCGTTGACATTGATTATTGACTAGTTATTAA
TAGTAATCAATTACGGGGTCATTAGTTCATAGCCCATATATGGAGTTCCGCGTTACATAACTTACGGTAA
ATGGCCCGCCTGGCTGACCGCCCAACGACCCCCGCCCATTGACGTCAATAATGACGTATGTTCCCATAGT
AACGCCAATAGGGACTTTCCATTGACGTCAATGGGTGGAGTATTTACGGTAAACTGCCCACTTGGCAGTA
CATCAAGTGTATCATATGCCAAGTACGCCCCCTATTGACGTCAATGACGGTAAATGGCCCGCCTGGCATT
ATGCCCAGTACATGACCTTATGGGACTTTCCTACTTGGCAGTACATCTACGTATTAGTCATCGCTATTAC
CATGGTGATGCGGTTTTGGCAGTACATCAATGGGCGTGGATAGCGGTTTGACTCACGGGGATTTCCAAGT
CTCCACCCCATTGACGTCAATGGGAGTTTGTTTTGGCACCAAAATCAACGGGACTTTCCAAAATGTCGTA
ACAACTCCGCCCCATTGACGCAAATGGGCGGTAGGCGTGTACGGTGGGAGGTCTATATAAGCAGAGCTCT
CCCTATCAGTGATAGAGATCTCCCTATCAGTGATAGAGATCGTCGACGAGCTCGTTTAGTGAACCGTCAG
ATCGCCTGGAGACGCCATCCACGCTGTTTTGACCTCCATAGAAGACACCGGGACCGATCCAGCCTCCGGA
CTCTAGCGTTTAAACTTAAGCTTACCACCATGGATTATAAAGACGATGATGACAAGCACCACCACCACCA
CCACGACAAGGATTGTGAAATGAAACGCACCACACTGGACAGCCCTTTGGGGAAGCTGGAGCTGTCTGGT
TGTGAGCAGGGTCTGCACGAAATAATTTTTCTGGGCAAGGGGACGTCTGCAGCTGATGCCGTGGAGGTCC
CAGCCCCCGCTGCGGTTCTCGGAGGTCCGGAGCCCCTGATACAGGCTACAGCCTGGCTGAATGCCTATTT
CCACCAGCCCGAGGCTATCGAAGAGTTCCCCGTGCCGGCTCTTCACCATCCCGTTTTCCAGCAAGAGTCG
TTCACCAGACAGGTGTTATGGAAGCTGCTGAAGGTTGTGAAATTCGGAGAAGTGATTTCTGAGTCACACT
TAGCAGCCCTGGTAGGCAACCCCGCAGCCACGGCAGCAGTGAATACGGCACTGGATGGCAATCCTGTCCC
TATCCTGATCCCGTGCCACAGAGTGGTCCAGGGGGATTCGGATGTGGGGCCGTACCTTGGTGGACTGGCC
GTGAAGGAATGGCTTCTGGCCCATGAAGGCCACCGGTTGGGGAAGCCAGGCTTGGGATTCGAACTGGAGG
TGCTGTTCCAGGGCCCCGGTACCGCCATCACAAGTTTGTACAAAAAAGCAGGCACC
[705 nt withheld, positions 11397-12101]
TAGAACCCAGCTTTC
Features (pLannotate 1.2.2; 30 found; start..end, strand, type, name):
    433..1990    -  rep_origin     oriP (fragment): Epstein-Barr virus oriP replication origin (Yates et al., 2000)
   2103..2321    -  CDS            gL (fragment): GL_EBVB9 - Experimental evidence at protein level: Swiss-Prot protein existence level 1. The heterodimer glycoprotein H-glycoprotein L is required for the fusion of viral and plasma membranes leading to virus entry into the host cell. Acts as a functional inhibitor of gH and maintains gH in an inhibited form. Upon binding to host integrins, gL dissociates from gH leading to activation of the viral fusion glycoproteins gB and gH. Fusion of EBV with B-lymphocytes requires the additional receptor- binding protein gp42, which forms a complex with gH/gL. The heterodimer gH/gL targets also host EPHA
   2404..4332    -  CDS            EBNA1: Epstein-Barr nuclear antigen 1, also known as EBNA-1 crucial for latent viral infection, and for episomal amplification of vectors containing the oriP origin (Okita et al., 2013)
   4370..4714    -  CDS            BRRF2_EBVB9 (fragment): Protein inferred from homology: Swiss-Prot protein existence level 3. From Epstein-Barr virus (strain B95-8) (HHV-4) (Human herpesvirus 4).
   4717..4740    -  promoter       tet promoter (fragment): E. coli promoter for tetracycline efflux protein gene
   4853..4957    +  promoter       AmpR promoter: bla
   4958..5818    +  CDS            AmpR: β-lactamase; bla; confers resistance to ampicillin, carbenicillin, and related antibiotics
   5989..6577    +  rep_origin     ori: high-copy-number ColE1/pMB1/pBR322/pUC origin of replication
   6623..6746    -  CDS            TcR (fragment): tetracycline efflux protein; tet; confers resistance to tetracycline
   6784..7081    +  promoter       SV40 promoter: SV40 enhancer and early promoter
   7103..7501    +  CDS            BSD: blasticidin S deaminase; Aspergillus terreus BSD; confers resistance to blasticidin
   7545..7679    +  polyA_signal   SV40 poly(A) signal: SV40 polyadenylation signal
   7801..7853    -  misc_feature   bom (fragment): basis of mobility region from pBR322
   7984..8077    +  ncRNA          Retro dr1: Accession: RF00214 - Retrovirus direct repeat 1 (dr1)
   8113..8374    +  promoter       RSV promoter: Rous sarcoma virus enhancer/promoter
   8400..8460    +  promoter       SV40 promoter (fragment): SV40 early promoter
   8491..9063    +  intron         β-globin intron: intron from rabbit β-globin gene
   9118..9136    +  promoter       T7 promoter: promoter for bacteriophage T7 RNA polymerase
   9147..9767    +  CDS            tetR: TETR2_ECOLX - Experimental evidence at protein level: Swiss-Prot protein existence level 1. TetR is the repressor of the tetracycline resistance element; its N-terminal region forms a helix-turn-helix structure and binds DNA. Binding of tetracycline to TetR reduces the repressor affinity for the tetracycline resistance gene (tetA) promoter operator sites. From Escherichia coli.
   9809..9930    +  polyA_signal   SV40 poly(A) signal: SV40 polyadenylation signal
   9985..10364   +  enhancer       CMV enhancer: human cytomegalovirus immediate early enhancer
  10365..10568   +  promoter       CMV promoter: human cytomegalovirus (CMV) immediate early promoter
  10570..10589   +  promoter       PLtetO-1 promoter (fragment): modified phage lambda PL promoter with tet operator sites (Lutz and Bujard, 1997)
  10591..10610   +  promoter       PLtetO-1 promoter (fragment): modified phage lambda PL promoter with tet operator sites (Lutz and Bujard, 1997)
  10618..10651   +  promoter       TRE3GV promoter (fragment): 3rd-generation Tet-responsive promoter that can be activated by binding of Tet-On® 3G, optimized for retroviral and lentiviral vectors
  10767..10784   +  CDS            9xHis (fragment): 9xHis affinity tag
  10785..11327   +  CDS            MGMT (fragment): MGMT_HUMAN - Experimental evidence at protein level: Swiss-Prot protein existence level 1. Involved in the cellular defense against the biological effects of O6-methylguanine (O6-MeG) and O4-methylthymine (O4-MeT) in DNA. Repairs the methylated nucleobase in DNA by stoichiometrically transferring the methyl group to a cysteine residue in the enzyme. This is a suicide reaction: the enzyme is irreversibly inactivated. From Homo sapiens (Human).
  11371..11391   +  protein_bind   attB1: mutant version of attB; core recombination site for the Gateway® BP reaction BP Clonase™
  11397..12101   +  CDS            HAUS2 (sequence withheld): HAUS2_HUMAN - Also known as C15orf25, CEP27. Experimental evidence at protein level: Swiss-Prot protein existence level 1. Contributes to mitotic spindle assembly, maintenance of centrosome integrity and completion of cytokinesis as part of the HAUS augmin-like complex. From Homo sapiens (Human).
  12106..14      -  protein_bind   attB2 (across the origin): mutant version of attB; recombination site for the Gateway® BP reaction BP Clonase™
