[The description below was written by a language model from this plasmid's Addgene catalogue record and pLannotate feature annotations shown in this document.]
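Description:
pEBTetDBl-CLIP-Cep27 is an episomal, tetracycline-regulated mammalian expression plasmid of about 12 kb, built on the pEBTetDBl backbone. It is propagated in E. coli through a high-copy ColE1/pUC-type origin with ampicillin resistance. In mammalian cells it carries the Epstein-Barr virus oriP origin together with the EBNA1 gene, a pairing that allows the plasmid to replicate and persist extrachromosomally in primate cells. Transfected cells are selected with blasticidin through an SV40 promoter-driven blasticidin S deaminase cassette.

The payload is human Cep27 (HAUS2, a subunit of the augmin-like HAUS complex involved in spindle assembly and centrosome integrity), fused at its N terminus to CLIP-tag. The annotation software labels this tag as an MGMT fragment because CLIP-tag is an engineered derivative of human O6-alkylguanine-DNA alkyltransferase that reacts covalently with benzylcytosine substrates. A His tag lies upstream of it, and the catalogue also lists a FLAG tag that is not annotated in the feature tables. The Cep27 coding region is flanked by attB1 and attB2 sites left by Gateway cloning.

Expression comes from a CMV enhancer/promoter followed by two tet operator sites (CMV-TetO2). The same plasmid encodes TetR, preceded by an RSV promoter, an SV40 early promoter fragment and a β-globin intron, so transcription is repressed until tetracycline or doxycycline is added. No polyadenylation signal is annotated after the insert, matching the depositor's comment that a polyadenylation deletion gives low protein levels.

The depositor sequence and the repository's sequencing result agree in layout but differ by about 100 bp, mainly within oriP. The associated work used such fusions for selective chemical crosslinking of centrosomal proteins.
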