Addgene plasmid #136858: pEBTetDBl-CLIP-Cep27
Purpose: Mammalian expression of the centrosomal protein Cep27 N-terminally fused to CLIP-tag
Depositing lab: Kai Johnsson. Depositing organization: Swiss Federal Institute of Technology (EPFL). Publication: Selective chemical crosslinking reveals a Cep57-Cep63-Cep152 centrosomal complex. Lukinavicius G, Lavogina D, Orpinell M, Umezawa K, Reymond L, Garin N, Gonczy P, Johnsson K. Curr Biol. 2013 Feb 4;23(3):265-70. doi: 10.1016/j.cub.2012.12.030. Epub 2013 Jan 17. PubMed 23333316.
Backbone
  Vector backbone: pEBTetDBl
  Backbone size w/o insert (bp): 10639
  Vector type: Mammalian Expression
  Selectable markers: Blasticidin
Growth in bacteria
  Bacterial resistance: Ampicillin, 100 μg/mL
  Growth temperature: 37°C
  Growth strain: DH5alpha
  Copy number: High Copy
Gene/Insert
  Gene/Insert name: CLIP-Cep27
  Species: H. sapiens (human), Synthetic
  Insert size (bp): 1581
  Entrez Gene: HAUS2 (a.k.a. CEP27, C15orf25, FLJ10460, HsT17025)
  Promoter: CMV-TetO2
  Tag / fusion protein: FLAG-tag / His-tag (N terminal on insert)
  Cloning method: Gateway Cloning
  Sequencing primers: 5′ CMV_Fwd
Terms and licenses: Academic/Nonprofit Terms; Industry Terms: Not Available to Industry
Depositor comments: PolyAdenylation RNA deletion - low protein expression level
How to cite: pEBTetDBl-CLIP-Cep27 was a gift from Kai Johnsson (Addgene plasmid # 136858 ; http://n2t.net/addgene:136858 ; RRID:Addgene_136858)
