>Addgene plasmid #136858 | pEBTetDBl-CLIP-Cep27 | depositor partial sequence | sequence record 264145 | Insert
ATGGGCGGTAGGCGTGTACGGTGGGAGGTCTATATAAGCAGAGCTCTCCCTATCAGTGATAGAGATCTCC
CTATCAGTGATAGAGATCGTCGACGAGCTCGTTTAGTGAACCGTCAGATCGCCTGGAGACGCCATCCACG
CTGTTTTGACCTCCATAGAAGACACCGGGACCGATCCAGCCTCCGGACTCTAGCGTTTAAACTTAAGCTT
ACCACCATGGATTATAAAGACGATGATGACAAGCACCACCACCACCACCACGACAAGGATTGTGAAATGA
AACGCACCACACTGGACAGCCCTTTGGGGAAGCTGGAGCTGTCTGGTTGTGAGCAGGGTCTGCACGAAAT
AATTTTTCTGGGCAAGGGGACGTCTGCAGCTGATGCCGTGGAGGTCCCAGCCCCCGCTGCGGTTCTCGGA
GGTCCGGAGCCCCTGATACAGGCTACAGCCTGGCTGAATGCCTATTTCCACCAGCCCGAGGCTATCGAAG
AGTTCCCCGTGCCGGCTCTTCACCATCCCGTTTTCCAGCAAGAGTCGTTCACCAGACAGGTGTTATGGAA
GCTGCTGAAGGTTGTGAAATTCGGAGAAGTGATTTCTGAGTCACACTTAGCAGCCCTGGTAGGCAACCCC
GCAGCCACGGCAGCAGTGAATACGGCACTGGATGGCAATCCTGTCCCTATCCTGATCCCGTGCCACAGAG
TGGTCCAGGGGGATTCGGATGTGGGGCCGTACCTTGGTGGACTGGCCGTGAAGGAATGGCTTCTGGCCCA
TGAAGGCCACCGGTTGGGGAAGCCAGGCTTGGGATTCGAACTGGAGGTGCTGTTCCAGGGCCCCGGTACC
GCCATCACAAGTTTGTACAAAAAAGCAGGCACC
[705 nt withheld, positions 874-1578]
TAG
